Addgene plasmid #57451: mEos3.2-CENPB-N-22
Purpose: Localization: Nucleus/Centromeres, Excitation: 507 / 572, Emission: 516 / 580
Depositing lab: Michael Davidson. Depositing organization: Florida State University, Tallahassee.
Backbone
  Vector backbone: mEos3.2-N1
  Backbone size w/o insert (bp): 4750
  Vector type: Mammalian Expression
  Selectable markers: Neomycin (select with G418)
Growth in bacteria
  Bacterial resistance: Kanamycin, 50 μg/mL
  Growth temperature: 37°C
  Growth strain: DH5alpha
  Copy number: High Copy
Gene/Insert
  Gene/Insert name: CENPB (alt name: NM_001810.5)
  Species: H. sapiens (human)
  Mutation: aa 1-169 of CENPB (DNA Binding Domain)
  Entrez Gene: CENPB
  Promoter: CMV
  Tag / fusion protein: mEos3.2 (C terminal on backbone)
  Cloning method: Unknown
  Sequencing primers: 5′ CMV-F; 3′ SV40pA-R
Terms and licenses: Academic/Nonprofit Terms; Industry Terms
Depositor comments: . Excitation = 507 / 572; Emission = 516 / 580
How to cite: mEos3.2-CENPB-N-22 was a gift from Michael Davidson (Addgene plasmid # 57451 ; http://n2t.net/addgene:57451 ; RRID:Addgene_57451)
