[The description below was written by a language model from this plasmid's Addgene catalogue record and pLannotate feature annotations shown in this document.]
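Description:
mEos3.2-CENPB-N-22 is a mammalian expression plasmid built on the mEos3.2-N1 backbone, an N1-style vector in which the gene of interest is placed upstream of the fluorescent protein. The sequenced record is 5,188 nt. It is propagated in E. coli at high copy from a ColE1/pUC-type origin and also carries an f1 phage origin. A single NeoR/KanR gene (Tn5 aminoglycoside phosphotransferase) provides both selections: a bacterial bla-type promoter drives it for kanamycin resistance in bacteria, and the adjacent SV40 enhancer/early promoter drives it in mammalian cells for G418 selection, with an HSV TK polyadenylation signal downstream. The short ble, bGH poly(A) and large T antigen fragments called by the annotation software are most likely backbone remnants or partial matches rather than functional elements.

The payload is a fusion of amino acids 1–169 of human CENPB, its DNA-binding domain, to mEos3.2 at the C terminus. The two coding regions are joined through residual multiple cloning site sequence acting as a linker; the "22" in the name may refer to the linker length, though the record does not say so. Expression is driven by the CMV immediate early enhancer and promoter and terminated by the SV40 poly(A) signal. This CENPB region recognises the CENP-B box within alphoid satellite DNA, so the fusion is directed to centromeres in the nucleus. mEos3.2 is an improved monomeric green-to-red photoswitchable protein, with recorded excitation/emission of 507/516 nm for the green form and 572/580 nm for the red form. The construct serves as a centromere localisation marker for fluorescence imaging in mammalian cells, and its photoconvertible tag suits it to tracking or single-molecule localisation approaches.
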