Features (pLannotate 1.2.2; 16 found; start..end, strand, type, name):
      1..304     +  enhancer       CMV enhancer: human cytomegalovirus immediate early enhancer
    305..508     +  promoter       CMV promoter: human cytomegalovirus (CMV) immediate early promoter
    541..1047    +  CDS            CENPB (fragment): CENPB_HUMAN - Experimental evidence at protein level: Swiss-Prot protein existence level 1. Interacts with centromeric heterochromatin in chromosomes and binds to a specific 17 bp subset of alphoid satellite DNA, called the CENP-B box (PubMed:11726497). May organize arrays of centromere satellite DNA into a higher-order structure which then directs centromere formation and kinetochore assembly in mammalian chromosomes (Probable). From Homo sapiens (Human).
   1048..1100    +  misc_feature   MCS: multiple cloning site
   1114..1794    +  CDS            mEos3.2: improved monomeric variant of green-to-red photoswitchable fluorescent protein EosFP (Zhang et al., 2012)
   1810..1893    +  CDS            large T antigen (fragment): large T antigen from SV40 (simian virus 40)
   1916..2037    +  polyA_signal   SV40 poly(A) signal: SV40 polyadenylation signal
   2071..2499    -  rep_origin     f1 ori (sequence partly withheld): f1 bacteriophage origin of replication; arrow indicates direction of (+) strand synthesis
   2526..2630    +  promoter       AmpR promoter: bla
   2632..2989    +  promoter       SV40 promoter: SV40 enhancer and early promoter
   3024..3818    +  CDS            NeoR/KanR: aminoglycoside phosphotransferase from Tn5; aph(3')-II (or nptII); confers resistance to neomycin, kanamycin, and G418 (Geneticin®)
   3839..3991    +  CDS            ble (fragment): BLE_KLEPN - Experimental evidence at protein level: Swiss-Prot protein existence level 1. Binding protein with a strong affinity to the bleomycin family of antibiotics. Binds to CL990; an antimitotic-antibiotic compound. From Klebsiella pneumoniae.
   4050..4097    +  polyA_signal   HSV TK poly(A) signal: herpes simplex virus thymidine kinase polyadenylation signal (Cole and Stacy, 1985)
   4188..4204    -  polyA_signal   bGH poly(A) signal (fragment): bovine growth hormone polyadenylation signal
   4426..5014    +  rep_origin     ori: high-copy-number ColE1/pMB1/pBR322/pUC origin of replication
   5129..5188    +  enhancer       CMV enhancer (fragment): human cytomegalovirus immediate early enhancer
>Addgene plasmid #57451 | mEos3.2-CENPB-N-22 | addgene full sequence | sequence record 203801 | Addgene NGS Result
CGTTACATAACTTACGGTAAATGGCCCGCCTGGCTGACCGCCCAACGACCCCCGCCCATTGACGTCAATA
ATGACGTATGTTCCCATAGTAACGCCAATAGGGACTTTCCATTGACGTCAATGGGTGGAGTATTTACGGT
AAACTGCCCACTTGGCAGTACATCAAGTGTATCATATGCCAAGTACGCCCCCTATTGACGTCAATGACGG
TAAATGGCCCGCCTGGCATTATGCCCAGTACATGACCTTATGGGACTTTCCTACTTGGCAGTACATCTAC
GTATTAGTCATCGCTATTACCATGGTGATGCGGTTTTGGCAGTACATCAATGGGCGTGGATAGCGGTTTG
ACTCACGGGGATTTCCAAGTCTCCACCCCATTGACGTCAATGGGAGTTTGTTTTGGCACCAAAATCAACG
GGACTTTCCAAAATGTCGTAACAACTCCGCCCCATTGACGCAAATGGGCGGTAGGCGTGTACGGTGGGAG
GTCTATATAAGCAGAGCTGGTTTAGTGAACCGTCAGATCCGCTAGCCACCATGGGCCCCAAGCGGCGGCA
GCTGACGTTCCGGGAGAAGTCGCGGATCATCCAGGAGGTGGAGGAGAACCCGGACCTACGCAAGGGCGAG
ATCGCGCGGCGCTTCAACATCCCGCCGTCCACGCTGAGCACGATCCTGAAGAACAAGCGCGCCATCCTGG
CGTCGGAGCGCAAGTACGGGGTGGCCTCCACCTGCCGCAAGACCAACAAGCTGTCTCCCTACGACAAGCT
CGAGGGCTTGCTCATCGCCTGGTTCCAGCAGATCCGCGCCGCCGGCCTGCCGGTCAAGGGCATCATCCTC
AAGGAGAAGGCGCTGCGCATAGCCGAGGAGCTGGGCATGGACGACTTCACCGCCTCCAACGGCTGGCTGG
ACCGCTTCCGCCGGCGCCACGGCGTGGTGTCCTGCAGCGGCGTGGCCCGCGCCCGCGCGCGAAACGCTGC
CCCCCGCACCCCGGCGGCGCCTGCCAGTCCGGCCGCGGTGCCCTCGGAGGGCAGTGGCGGGAGCACTCTC
GAGCTCAAGCTTCGAATTCTGCAGTCGACGGTACCGCGGGCCCGGGATCCACCGGTCGCCACCATGAGTG
CGATTAAGCCAGACATGAAGATCAAACTCCGTATGGAAGGCAACGTAAACGGGCACCACTTTGTGATCGA
CGGAGATGGTACAGGCAAGCCTTTTGAGGGAAAACAGAGTATGGATCTTGAAGTCAAAGAGGGCGGACCT
CTGCCTTTTGCCTTTGATATCCTGACCACTGCATTCCATTACGGCAACAGGGTATTCGCCAAATATCCAG
ACAACATACAAGACTATTTTAAGCAGTCGTTTCCTAAGGGGTATTCGTGGGAACGAAGCTTGACTTTCGA
AGACGGGGGCATTTGCAACGCCAGAAACGACATAACAATGGAAGGGGACACTTTCTATAATAAAGTTCGA
TTTTATGGTACCAACTTTCCCGCCAATGGTCCAGTTATGCAGAAGAAGACGCTGAAATGGGAGCCCTCCA
CTGAGAAAATGTATGTGCGTGATGGAGTGCTGACGGGTGATATTGAGATGGCTTTGTTGCTTGAAGGAAA
TGCCCATTACCGATGTGACTTCAGAACTACTTACAAAGCTAAGGAGAAGGGTGTCAAGTTACCAGGCGCC
CACTTTGTGGACCACTGCATTGAGATTTTAAGCCATGACAAAGATTACAACAAGGTTAAGCTGTATGAGC
ATGCTGTTGCTCATTCTGGATTGCCTGACAATGCCAGACGATAAGCGGCCGCGACTCTAGATCATAATCA
GCCATACCACATTTGTAGAGGTTTTACTTGCTTTAAAAAACCTCCCACACCTCCCCCTGAACCTGAAACA
TAAAATGAATGCAATTGTTGTTGTTAACTTGTTTATTGCAGCTTATAATGGTTACAAATAAAGCAATAGC
ATCACAAATTTCACAAATAAAGCATTTTTTTCACTGCATTCTAGTTGTGGTTTGTCCAAACTCATCAATG
TATCTTAAGGCGTAAATTGTAAGCGTTAATATTTTGTTAAAATTCGCGTTAAATTTTTGTTAAATCAGCT
CATTTTTTAACCAATAGGCCGAAATCGGCAAAATCCCTTATAAATCAAAAGAATAGACCGAGATAGGGT
[37 nt withheld, positions 2170-2206]
AAAGAACGTGGACTCCAACGTCAAAGG
[49 nt withheld, positions 2234-2282]
T
[91 nt withheld, positions 2284-2374]
G
[124 nt withheld, positions 2376-2499]
CAGGTGGCACTTTTCGGGGAAATGTGCGCGGAACCCCTATTTGTTTATTTTTCTAAATACATTCAAATAT
GTATCCGCTCATGAGACAATAACCCTGATAAATGCTTCAATAATATTGAAAAAGGAAGAGTCCTGAGGCG
GAAAGAACCAGCTGTGGAATGTGTGTCAGTTAGGGTGTGGAAAGTCCCCAGGCTCCCCAGCAGGCAGAAG
TATGCAAAGCATGCATCTCAATTAGTCAGCAACCAGGTGTGGAAAGTCCCCAGGCTCCCCAGCAGGCAGA
AGTATGCAAAGCATGCATCTCAATTAGTCAGCAACCATAGTCCCGCCCCTAACTCCGCCCATCCCGCCCC
TAACTCCGCCCAGTTCCGCCCATTCTCCGCCCCATGGCTGACTAATTTTTTTTATTTATGCAGAGGCCGA
GGCCGCCTCGGCCTCTGAGCTATTCCAGAAGTAGTGAGGAGGCTTTTTTGGAGGCCTAGGCTTTTGCAAA
GATCGATCAAGAGACAGGATGAGGATCGTTTCGCATGATTGAACAAGATGGATTGCACGCAGGTTCTCCG
GCCGCTTGGGTGGAGAGGCTATTCGGCTATGACTGGGCACAACAGACAATCGGCTGCTCTGATGCCGCCG
TGTTCCGGCTGTCAGCGCAGGGGCGCCCGGTTCTTTTTGTCAAGACCGACCTGTCCGGTGCCCTGAATGA
ACTGCAAGACGAGGCAGCGCGGCTATCGTGGCTGGCCACGACGGGCGTTCCTTGCGCAGCTGTGCTCGAC
GTTGTCACTGAAGCGGGAAGGGACTGGCTGCTATTGGGCGAAGTGCCGGGGCAGGATCTCCTGTCATCTC
ACCTTGCTCCTGCCGAGAAAGTATCCATCATGGCTGATGCAATGCGGCGGCTGCATACGCTTGATCCGGC
TACCTGCCCATTCGACCACCAAGCGAAACATCGCATCGAGCGAGCACGTACTCGGATGGAAGCCGGTCTT
GTCGATCAGGATGATCTGGACGAAGAGCATCAGGGGCTCGCGCCAGCCGAACTGTTCGCCAGGCTCAAGG
CGAGCATGCCCGACGGCGAGGATCTCGTCGTGACCCATGGCGATGCCTGCTTGCCGAATATCATGGTGGA
AAATGGCCGCTTTTCTGGATTCATCGACTGTGGCCGGCTGGGTGTGGCGGACCGCTATCAGGACATAGCG
TTGGCTACCCGTGATATTGCTGAAGAGCTTGGCGGCGAATGGGCTGACCGCTTCCTCGTGCTTTACGGTA
TCGCCGCTCCCGATTCGCAGCGCATCGCCTTCTATCGCCTTCTTGACGAGTTCTTCTGAGCGGGACTCTG
GGGTTCGAAATGACCGACCAAGCGACGCCCAACCTGCCATCACGAGATTTCGATTCCACCGCCGCCTTCT
ATGAAAGGTTGGGCTTCGGAATCGTTTTCCGGGACGCCGGCTGGATGATCCTCCAGCGCGGGGATCTCAT
GCTGGAGTTCTTCGCCCACCCTAGGGGGAGGCTAACTGAAACACGGAAGGAGACAATACCGGAAGGAACC
CGCGCTATGACGGCAATAAAAAGACAGAATAAAACGCACGGTGTTGGGTCGTTTGTTCATAAACGCGGGG
TTCGGTCCCAGGGCTGGCACTCTGTCGATACCCCACCGAGACCCCATTGGGGCCAATACGCCCGCGTTTC
TTCCTTTTCCCCACCCCACCCCCCAAGTTCGGGTGAAGGCCCAGGGCTCGCAGCCAACGTCGGGGCGGCA
GGCCCTGCCATAGCCTCAGGTTACTCATATATACTTTAGATTGATTTAAAACTTCATTTTTAATTTAAAA
GGATCTAGGTGAAGATCCTTTTTGATAATCTCATGACCAAAATCCCTTAACGTGAGTTTTCGTTCCACTG
AGCGTCAGACCCCGTAGAAAAGATCAAAGGATCTTCTTGAGATCCTTTTTTTCTGCGCGTAATCTGCTGC
TTGCAAACAAAAAAACCACCGCTACCAGCGGTGGTTTGTTTGCCGGATCAAGAGCTACCAACTCTTTTTC
CGAAGGTAACTGGCTTCAGCAGAGCGCAGATACCAAATACTGTTCTTCTAGTGTAGCCGTAGTTAGGCCA
CCACTTCAAGAACTCTGTAGCACCGCCTACATACCTCGCTCTGCTAATCCTGTTACCAGTGGCTGCTGCC
AGTGGCGATAAGTCGTGTCTTACCGGGTTGGACTCAAGACGATAGTTACCGGATAAGGCGCAGCGGTCGG
GCTGAACGGGGGGTTCGTGCACACAGCCCAGCTTGGAGCGAACGACCTACACCGAACTGAGATACCTACA
GCGTGAGCTATGAGAAAGCGCCACGCTTCCCGAAGGGAGAAAGGCGGACAGGTATCCGGTAAGCGGCAGG
GTCGGAACAGGAGAGCGCACGAGGGAGCTTCCAGGGGGAAACGCCTGGTATCTTTATAGTCCTGTCGGGT
TTCGCCACCTCTGACTTGAGCGTCGATTTTTGTGATGCTCGTCAGGGGGGCGGAGCCTATGGAAAAACGC
CAGCAACGCGGCCTTTTTACGGTTCCTGGCCTTTTGCTGGCCTTTTGCTCACATGTTCTTTCCTGCGTTA
TCCCCTGATTCTGTGGATAACCGTATTACCGCCATGCATTAGTTATTAATAGTAATCAATTACGGGGTCA
TTAGTTCATAGCCCATATATGGAGTTCCG
