>Addgene plasmid #57451 | mEos3.2-CENPB-N-22 | depositor partial sequence | sequence record 88584 | insert sequence
GACGTCAGATCCGCTAGCCACCATGGGCCCCAAGCGGCGGCAGCTGACGTTCCGGGAGAAGTCGCGGATC
ATCCAGGAGGTGGAGGAGAACCCGGACCTACGCAAGGGCGAGATCGCGCGGCGCTTCAACATCCCGCCGT
CCACGCTGAGCACGATCCTGAAGAACAAGCGCGCCATCCTGGCGTCGGAGCGCAAGTACGGGGTGGCCTC
CACCTGCCGCAAGACCAACAAGCTGTCTCCCTACGACAAGCTCGAGGGCTTGCTCATCGCCTGGTTCCAG
CAGATCCGCGCCGCCGGCCTGCCGGTCAAGGGCATCATCCTCAAGGAGAAGGCGCTGCGCATAGCCGAGG
AGCTGGGCATGGACGACTTCACCGCCTCCAACGGCTGGCTGGACCGCTTCCGCCGGCGCCACGGCGTGGT
GTCCTGCAGCGGCGTGGCCCGCGCCCGCGCGCGAAACGCTGCCCCCCGCACCCCGGCGGCGCCTGCCAGT
CCGGCCGCGGTGCCCTCGGAGGGCAGTGGCGGGAGCACTCTCGAGCTCAAGCTTCGAATTCTGCAGTCGA
CGGTACCGCGGGCCCGGGATCCACCGGTCGCCACCATGAGTGCGATTAAGCCAGACATGAAGATCAAACT
CCGTATGGAAGGCAACGTAAACGGGCACCACTTTGTGATCGACGGAGATGGTACAGGCAAGCCTTTTGAG
GGAAAACAGAGTATGGATCTTGAAGTCAAAGAGGGCGGACCTCTGCCTTTTGCCTTTGATATCCTGACCA
CTGCATTCCATTACGGCAACAGGGTATTCGCCAAATATCCAGACAACATACAAGACTATTTTAAGCAGTC
GTTTCCTAAGGGGTATTCGTGGGAACGAAGCTTGACTTTCGAAGACGGGGGCATTTGCAACGCCAGAAAC
GACATAACAATGGAAGGGGACACTTTCTATAATAAAGTTCGATTTTATGGTACCAACTTTCCCGCCAATG
GTCCAGTTATGCAGAAGAAGACGCTGAAATGGGAGCCCTCCACTGAGAAAATGTATGTGCGTGATGGAGT
GCTGACGGGTGATATTGAGATGGCTTTGTTGCTTGAAGGAAATGCCCATTACCGATGTGACTTCAGAACT
ACTTACAAAGCTAAGGAGAAGGGTGTCAAGTTACCAGGCGCCCACTTTGTGGACCACTGCATTGAGATTT
TAAGCCATGACAAAGATTACAACAAGGTTAAGCTGTATGAGCATGCTGTTGCTCATTCTGGATTGCCTGA
CAATGCCAGACGATAAGCGGCCGCGACTCTAGATCATAATCAGCCATACC
